>Addgene plasmid | pCDNA3-HA-mMcl1 Sequencing Result | analyzer sequence | sequence record 32123
GAACCCACTGCTTACTGGCTTATCGAAATTAATACGACTCACTATAGGGAGACCCAAGCTTCGATCGTCG
ACATGTACCCATACGATGTTCCAGATTACGCTTCTAGAGGATCCCCGGAATTCTTTGGCCTGCGGAGAAA
CGCGGTCATCGGCTTGAACCTGTACTGCGGAGGCGCCAGCCTCGGCGCGGGCGGCGGTTCTCCGGCAGGG
GCGCGCCTGGTGGCCGAGGAGGCCAAGGCGCGGCGCGAGGGGGGAGGGGAGGCCGCCCTGCTGCCCGGCG
CGCGGGTGGTCGCCCGGCCGCCGCCCGTGGGCGCCGAGGACCCCGACGTCACCGCGTCGGCCGAAAGGCG
GCTGCATAAGTCGCCCGGCCTCCTCGCCGTGCCGCCCGAGGAGATGGCCGCGTCGGCCGCCGCCGCCATC
GTGTCTCCGGAGGAGGAACTGGACGGCTGCGAGCCGGAGGCCATCGGCAAGCGCCCGGCCGTGCTGCCCC
TCCTGGAGCGCGTGAGCGAGGCGGCCAAGAGCTCCGGGGCCGACGGCTCTCTGCCCTCCACGCCGCCGCC
GCCCGAGGAGGAAGAGGACGACCTATACCGCCAGTCGCTGGAGATCATCTCGCGCTACTTGCGGGAGCAG
GCGACCGGCTCCAAGGACTCGAAGCCTCTGGGCGAGGCGGGCGCGGCGGGCCGGAGAGCGCTGGAGACCC
TGCGGCGCGTGGGCGACGGCGTGCAGCGCAACCACGAGACGGCCTTCCANGGCATGCTCCGGAAACTGGA
CATTTAAAAACGAAGGCGATGTTAAATCTTTTTCTCGAGTAATGGTCCATGGTTTTCAAAAGATGGCGTA
ACAAACTGGGGCAGGATTGTTGACTCTTATTTCTTTTC
